>Addgene plasmid #169309 | SIN40C.SFFV.mArid3a.IRES.GFP | addgene full sequence | sequence record 338326 | Addgene NGS Result
CCCATCTCTCTCCTTCTAGCCTCCGCTAGTCAAAATTTTTGGCGTACTCACCAGTCGCCGCCCCTCGCCT
CTTGCCGTGCGCGCTTCAGCAAGCCGAGTCCTGCGTCGAGAGAGCTCCTCTGGTTTCCCTTTCGCTTTCA
AGTCCCTGTTCGGGCGCCACTGCTAGAGATTTTCCACACTGACTAAAAGGGTCTGAGGGATCTCTAGTTA
CCAGAGTCACACAACAGACGGGCACACACTACTTGAAGCACTCAAGGCAAGCTTTATTGAGGCTTAAGCA
GTGGGTTCCCTAGTTAGCCAGAGAGCTCCCAGGCTCAGATCTGGTCTAACCAGAGAGACCCGTTTATGTA
TCGAGCTAGGCACTTAAATACAATATCTCTGCAATGCGGCAATTCAGTGGTTCGTCCAATCCATGTCAGA
CCCGTCTGTTGCCTTCCTAATAAGGCACGATCGTACCACCTTACTTCCACCAATCGGCATGCACGGTGCT
TTTTCTCTCCTTGTAAGGCATGTTGCTAACTCATCGTTACCATGTTGCAAGACTACAAGAGTATTGCATA
AGACTACATTAAGGCGCGCCTCTTAAGGGACTATGGTTGCTGACTAATTGAGATGCATGCTTTGCATACT
TCTGCCTGCTGGGGAGCCTGGGGACTTTCCACACCTGGTTGCTGACTAATTGAGATGCATGCTTTGCATA
CTTCTGCCTGCTGGGGAGCCTGGGGACTTTCCACACCCTAACTGACACACATTCCACAGCTGGTTCTTTC
CGCCTCAGAAGGTACCTAACCAAGTTCCTCTTTCAGAGGTTATTTCAGGCCCTGCATGGCGCGCCATGGT
AATAGCGATGACTAATACGTAGATGTACTGCCAAGTAGGAAAGTCCCATAAGGTCATGTACTGGGCATAA
TGCCAGGCGGGCCATTTACCGTCATTGACGTCAATAGGGGGCGTACTTGGCATATGATACACTTGATGTA
CTGCCAAGTGGGCAGTTTACCGTAAATACTCCACCCATTGACGTCAATGGAAAGTCCCTATTGGCGTTAC
TATGGGAACATACGTCATTATTGACGTCAATGGGCGGGGGTCGTTGGGCGGTCAGCCAGGCGGGCCATTT
ACCGTAAGTTATGTAACGCGGAACTCCATATATGGGCTATGAACTAATGACCCCGTAATTGATTACTATT
AATAACTAGTCAATAATCAATGTCAACCTGCAGGTCGACGGTACCGCTTGCAGCTCCAGCTTTTGTTCCC
TTTAGTGAGGGTTAATTGCGCGCTTGGCGTAATCATGGTCATAGCTGTTTCCTGTGTGAAATTGTTATCC
GCTCACAATTCCACACAACATACGAGCCGGAAGCATAAAGTGTAAAGCCTGGGGTGCCTAATGAGTGAGC
TAACTCACATTAATTGCGTTGCGCTCACTGCCCGCTTTCCAGTCGGGAAACCTGTCGTGCCAGCTGCATT
AATGAATCGGCCAACGCGCGGGGAGAGGCGGTTTGCGTATTGGGCGCTCTTCCGCTTCCTCGCTCACTGA
CTCGCTGCGCTCGGTCGTTCGGCTGCGGCGAGCGGTATCAGCTCACTCAAAGGCGGTAATACGGTTATCC
ACAGAATCAGGGGATAACGCAGGAAAGAACATGTGAGCAAAAGGCCAGCAAAAGGCCAGGAACCGTAAAA
AGGCCGCGTTGCTGGCGTTTTTCCATAGGCTCCGCCCCCCTGACGAGCATCACAAAAATCGACGCTCAAG
TCAGAGGTGGCGAAACCCGACAGGACTATAAAGATACCAGGCGTTTCCCCCTGGAAGCTCCCTCGTGCGC
TCTCCTGTTCCGACCCTGCCGCTTACCGGATACCTGTCCGCCTTTCTCCCTTCGGGAAGCGTGGCGCTTT
CTCATAGCTCACGCTGTAGGTATCTCAGTTCGGTGTAGGTCGTTCGCTCCAAGCTGGGCTGTGTGCACGA
ACCCCCCGTTCAGCCCGACCGCTGCGCCTTATCCGGTAACTATCGTCTTGAGTCCAACCCGGTAAGACAC
GACTTATCGCCACTGGCAGCAGCCACTGGTAACAGGATTAGCAGAGCGAGGTATGTAGGCGGTGCTACAG
AGTTCTTGAAGTGGTGGCCTAACTACGGCTACACTAGAAGAACAGTATTTGGTATCTGCGCTCTGCTGAA
GCCAGTTACCTTCGGAAAAAGAGTTGGTAGCTCTTGATCCGGCAAACAAACCACCGCTGGTAGCGGTGGT
TTTTTTGTTTGCAAGCAGCAGATTACGCGCAGAAAAAAAGGATCTCAAGAAGATCCTTTGATCTTTTCTA
CGGGGTCTGACGCTCAGTGGAACGAAAACTCACGTTAAGGGATTTTGGTCATGAGATTATCAAAAAGGAT
CTTCACCTAGATCCTTTTAAATTAAAAATGAAGTTTTAAATCAATCTAAAGTATATATGAGTAAACTTGG
TCTGACAGTTACCAATGCTTAATCAGTGAGGCACCTATCTCAGCGATCTGTCTATTTCGTTCATCCATAG
TTGCCTGACTCCCCGTCGTGTAGATAACTACGATACGGGAGGGCTTACCATCTGGCCCCAGTGCTGCAAT
GATACCGCGAGACCCACGCTCACCGGCTCCAGATTTATCAGCAATAAACCAGCCAGCCGGAAGGGCCGAG
CGCAGAAGTGGTCCTGCAACTTTATCCGCCTCCATCCAGTCTATTAATTGTTGCCGGGAAGCTAGAGTAA
GTAGTTCGCCAGTTAATAGTTTGCGCAACGTTGTTGCCATTGCTACAGGCATCGTGGTGTCACGCTCGTC
GTTTGGTATGGCTTCATTCAGCTCCGGTTCCCAACGATCAAGGCGAGTTACATGATCCCCCATGTTGTGC
AAAAAAGCGGTTAGCTCCTTCGGTCCTCCGATCGTTGTCAGAAGTAAGTTGGCCGCAGTGTTATCACTCA
TGGTTATGGCAGCACTGCATAATTCTCTTACTGTCATGCCATCCGTAAGATGCTTTTCTGTGACTGGTGA
GTACTCAACCAAGTCATTCTGAGAATAGTGTATGCGGCGACCGAGTTGCTCTTGCCCGGCGTCAATACGG
GATAATACCGCGCCACATAGCAGAACTTTAAAAGTGCTCATCATTGGAAAACGTTCTTCGGGGCGAAAAC
TCTCAAGGATCTTACCGCTGTTGAGATCCAGTTCGATGTAACCCACTCGTGCACCCAACTGATCTTCAGC
ATCTTTTACTTTCACCAGCGTTTCTGGGTGAGCAAAAACAGGAAGGCAAAATGCCGCAAAAAAGGGAATA
AGGGCGACACGGAAATGTTGAATACTCATACTCTTCCTTTTTCAATATTATTGAAGCATTTATCAGGGTT
ATTGTCTCATGAGCGGATACATATTTGAATGTATTTAGAAAAATAAACAAATAGGGGTTCCGCGCACATT
TCCCCGAAAAGTGCCACCTAAATTGTAAGCGTTAATATTTTGTTAAAATTCGCGTTAAATTTTTGTTAAA
TCAGCTCATTTTTTAACCAATAGGCCGAAATCGGCAAAATCCCTTATAAATCAAAAGAATAGACCGAGAT
AGGGT
[37 nt withheld, positions 3576-3612]
AAAGAACGTGGACTCCAACGTCAAAGG
[49 nt withheld, positions 3640-3688]
T
[91 nt withheld, positions 3690-3780]
G
[124 nt withheld, positions 3782-3905]
CCCATTCGCCATTCAGGCTGCGCAACTGTTGGGAAGGGCGATCGGTGCGGGCCTCTTCGCTATTACGCCA
GCTGGCGAAAGGGGGATGTGCTGCAAGGCGATTAAGTTGGGTAACGCCAGGGTTTTCCCAGTCACGACGT
TGTAAAACGACGGCCAGTGAGCGCGCGTAATACGACTCACTATAGGGCGAATTGGGTACGTCCCTAGGCC
TCCAAAAAAGCCTCCTCACTACTTCTGGAATAGCTCAGAGGCCGAGGCGGCCTCGGCCTCTGCATAAATA
AAAAAAATTAGTCAGCCATGGGGCGGAGAATGGGCGGAACTGGGCGGAGTTAGGGGCGGGATGGGCGGAG
TTAGGGGCGGGATAGCTAGAGCCAGACATGATAAGATACATTGATGAGTTTGGACAAACCACAACTAGAA
TGCAGTGAAAAAAATGCTTTATTTGTGAAATTTGTGATGCTATTGCTTTATTTGTAACCATTATAAGCTG
CAATAAACAAGTTCCTCTCACTCTCTGATATTCATTTCTTTGCAAGTTATAAATACTGAATAATAAGATG
ACATGAACTACTATACGTACTGCTAGAGATTTTCCACACTGACTAAAAGGGTCTGAGGGATCTCTAGTTA
CCAGAGTCACACAACAGACGGGCACACACTACTTGAAGCACTCAAGGCAAGCTTTATTGAGGCTTAAGCA
GTGGGTTCCCTAGTTAGCCAGAGAGCTCCCAGGCTCAGATCTGGTCTAACCAGAGAGACCCAGTACAAGC
AAAAAGCAGATCTTGTCTTCGTTGGGAGTGAATTAGCCCTTCCAGTCCCCCCTTTTCTTTTAAAAAGTGG
CTAAGATCTACAGCTGCCTTGTAAGTCATTGGTCTTAAAGTCGACGCGGGGAGGCGGCCCAAAGGGAGAT
CCGACTCGTCTGAGGGCGAAGGCGAAGACGCGGAAGAGGCCGCAGAGCCGGCAGCAGGCCGCGGGAAGGA
AGGTCCGCTGGATTGAGGGCCGAAGGGACGTAGCAGAAGGACGTCCCGCGCAGAATCCAGGTGGCAACAC
AGGCGAGCAGCCAAGGAAAGGACGATGATTTCCCCGACAACACCACGGAATTGTCAGTGCCCAACAGCCG
AGCCCCTGTCCAGCAGCGGGCAAGGCAGGCGGCGATGAGTTCCGCCGTGGCAATAGGGAGGGGGAAAGCG
AAAGTCCCGGAAAGGAGCTGACAGGTGGTGGCAATGCCCCAACCAGTGGGGGTTGCGTCAGCAAACACAG
TGCACACCACGCCACGTTGCCTGACAACGGGCCACAACTCCTCATAAAGAGACAGCAACCAGGATTTATA
CAAGGAGGAGAAAATGAAAGCCATACGGGAAGCAATAGCATGATACAAAGGCATTAAAGCAGCGTATCCA
CATAGCGTAAAAGGAGCAACATAGTTAAGAATACCAGTCAATCTTTCACAAATTTTGTAATCCAGAGGTT
GATTGTCGACTTAACGCGATCACTTGTACAGCTCGTCCATGCCGAGAGTGATCCCGGCGGCGGTCACGAA
CTCCAGCAGGACCATGTGATCGCGCTTCTCGTTGGGGTCTTTGCTCAGGGCGGACTGGGTGCTCAGGTAG
TGGTTGTCGGGCAGCAGCACGGGGCCGTCGCCGATGGGGGTGTTCTGCTGGTAGTGGTCGGCGAGCTGCA
CGCTGCCGTCCTCGATGTTGTGGCGGATCTTGAAGTTCACCTTGATGCCGTTCTTCTGCTTGTCGGCCAT
GATATAGACGTTGTGGCTGTTGTAGTTGTACTCCAGCTTGTGCCCCAGGATGTTGCCGTCCTCCTTGAAG
TCGATGCCCTTCAGCTCGATGCGGTTCACCAGGGTGTCGCCCTCGAACTTCACCTCGGCGCGGGTCTTGT
AGTTGCCGTCGTCCTTGAAGAAGATGGTGCGCTCCTGGACGTAGCCTTCGGGCATGGCGGACTTGAAGAA
GTCGTGCTGCTTCATGTGGTCGGGGTAGCGGCTGAAGCACTGCACGCCGTAGGTCAGGGTGGTCACGAGG
GTGGGCCAGGGCACGGGCAGCTTGCCGGTGGTGCAGATGAACTTCAGGGTCAGCTTGCCGTAGGTGGCAT
CGCCCTCGCCCTCGCCGGACACGCTGAACTTGTGGCCGTTTACGTCGCCGTCCAGCTCGACCAGGATGGG
CACCACCCCGGTGAACAGCTCCTCGCCCTTGCTCACCATGGTTGTGGCCATATTATCATCGTGTTTTTCA
AAGGAAAACCACGTCCCCGTGGTTCGGGGGGCCTAGACGTTTTTTTAACCTCGACTAAACACATGTAAAG
CATGTGTACCGAGGCCCCAGATCAGATCCCATACAATGGGGTACCTTCTGGGCATCCTTCAGCCCCTTGT
TGAATACGCTTGAGGAGAGCCATTTGACTCTTTCCACAACTATCCAACTCACAACGTGGCACTGGGGTTG
TGCCGCCTTTGCAGGTGTATCTTATACACGTGGCTTTTGGCCGCAGAGGCACCTGTCGCCAGGTGGGGGG
TTCCGCTGCCTGCAAAGGGTCGCTACAGACGTTGTTTGTCTTCAAGAAGCTTCCAGAGGAACTGCTTCCT
TCACGACATTCAACAGACCTTGCATTCCTTTGGCGAGAGGGGAAAGACCCCTAGGAATGCTCGTCAAGAA
GACAGGGCCAGGTTTCCGGGCCCTCACATTGCCAAAAGACGGCAATATGGTGGAAAATAACATATAGACA
AACGCACACCGGCCTTATTCCAAGCGGCTTCGGCCAGTAACGTTAGGGGGGGGGGAGGGAGAGGGGCGGA
TCCTCAGTTACTCATGCATACGCGTTATGGCAGGGAATTGTTACTGGTGGAACTCATGGTGGGAGTAGAA
ACGCCAGGAAGTCCCACCTGCCCGCCAGAGACGGTTGACCCACTGGCCCCAGTGCGACTTCCGGTAGTGG
TATTTGTACCAATAGAGCTGACTCCGCCCTTACCTGGTGCTGAAGGTGCTGTAGGAGGAGGAGGCTGGGC
AAAAAGGACGCCAGTATATACTATCCCATTCATTTCAACACTCATTGAAATACTATTGGAACCATTTGCA
GATGTCAAGGAAACGGCACTATCTTGGCGGCTTTCGGAAGCTTGGCTATTAATTCTAATGTTCATGGGAA
GTTGGGCGGTCATTGCCAGAAAGGACTGCTGAACAGCGCGCTGCATAAGTCTCTGTTGCTCATCTGCAAC
CAGAGCCATTTTCTTCTCAGGTGGCTCGGTGGATTCCAGTTTTTCTCGAAGTTGTTCGAGTGCAGCTGCT
TGGGCAGCGACAGCGGCCTGTGCGGCAGCGGCCTGTACTGCTGCTGCTTGTGCGGCCACAACAGGATGGC
CGGCCAAGGACACAGGCAACCTACCGGGCACGGTAATTGGGATTGCTGAGTCTTCTTCCTTCTTGATTTT
AGGTGCTGGGGTAATTGATGAGCCATTAGTAGAAGCAGCCAGTCCGAGTGGAGTGACAGGGAGTTTTGGA
CTAGGGAGCATTGAATGGGCTCCACTGGGGCTATAAGCGAAGAGGCTTCCCCCGAAGCTCTGGCGCCTGC
CTTCTCTCCTATTACTATCAATAGCAGCTTGGAGTTCATTAGGAGAAGAAAGACCCCTGCGTTCGCATTC
ATAGGGATAGAGATATTTCATGTACTGAGTTCTCAGTGTGAATGCAGCTGAGGTTATACTGGTAGGCAAA
TTCAATCCCTTTGTAATTTCTCTCCAAAGTTTCTTGTTGATTACTTCGACGAGCCCTCCCTTCTCAGTTA
CAAGGACATACAGCATAAACAGGTCCAGTACTTGCTTAGCCATTATTGGAATCCTGTTTACAGGGGTGCC
TCGCTTCTGCATAAAGGAGAAGAGATCATCCAGAAACTCTTTCCGTTTTGGATCTGCGTCGAGCTCATAA
AGCTGTTTAAATTGTTCCTCGAAAGTCCAGTCGCCATGGTCGGGTGGAGGCATCTGTGAGGCCATGTGAC
TTGGGTGGGCGGGGCCAGGACCCAATCTTTCGGGTCCAGAGAGCATGCGGGGCCCTCCGTCACCCCGAAA
TGCCTGTGCTGGAGGGGCCTTTCGGGTGAAGAGTCCAGCTGTCCCCAGGGAGGCGGATTCGGGAGGACCC
AAACCCTCCTCCTCTTCTTCTTCCTCCTCAAAATCGTCCTCCTCCTCTTCTTCCTCTTCCTCCTCTCCCA
ATTCTTCCAACTCCTGCTCTTCCCATTTAGACTTTGTATCATCATCGTCTGACCCAACATCCATCAAATG
CCGATCTCCCTCGGCATGACCAGCACCCTCCAACACGCTGCCATGGAGTGCTGGACTAGAAAGAGTACCC
TCCCTGGCGGTGTCTTCATCACCGGAGATTGGGGGCCCGTCTTCAGAGCCTCCGGGACTAGAAGGGTGAC
CCAATCCAGCAGCAGCAGCGCGCATGGCGGCCAAGGCTGCCATCTGAGTCCGATGCATCCGGGCATTTTC
TGGCTCTCTGTCCTCGTCAGTCATGGTTGTTCGAGCGCGAACTCCTGTAGGTTCAGGAGGGGGAGGAGGA
GGGGCTTGGCGAGCTTCCAGTTCTTGTCGTGCTCTCTGTTGCCGCTGAATGAGAGTTTCCATGACGGCTT
GCAACTTCATGGTGGCCCGGTGGATCCGTCGACGGTATCGATAAGCTTGATTCGACCGGCCGACTCAGTC
TGTCGGAGGACTGGCGCGCCGAGTGAGGGGTTGTGAGCTCTTTTATAGAGCTCGGGAAGCAGAAGCGCGC
GAACAGAAGCGAGAAGCAGGCTGATTGGTTAATTCAAATAAGGCGCAGGGTCATTTCAGGTCCTTGGGGG
AGCCTGGAAACATCTGATGGGTCTTAAGAAACTGCTGAGGGTTGGGCCATATCTGGGGACCATCTGTTCT
TGGCCTCGGGCCGGGGCCGAAACTGCGGTGACCATCTGTTCTTGGCCCCGGGCCGGGGCCGAAACTGCTC
ACCGCAGATATCCTGTTTGGCCCAACGTTAGCTATTTTCATGTACCCGCCCTTGATCTGAACTTCTCTAT
TCTTGGTTTGGTATTTTTCCATGCCTTGCAAAATGGCGTTACTGCAGCTAGCTCGAGCCGGCGCCAAAGT
GGATCTCTGCTGTCCCTGTAATAAACCCGAAAATTTTGAATTTTTGTAATTTGTTTTTGTAATTCTTTAG
TTTGTATGTCTGTTGCTATTATGTCTACTATTCTTTCCCCTGCACTGTACCCCCCAATCCCCCCTTTTCT
TTTAAAATTGTGGATGAATACTGCCATTTGTCTCAAGATCTAGAATTGTCCCCTCGGGGTTGGGAGGTGG
GTCTGAAACGATAATGGTGAATATCCCTGCCTAACTCTATTCACTATAGAAAGTACAGCAAAAACTATTC
TTAAACCTACCAAGCCTCCTACTATCATTATGAATAATTTTATATACCACAGCCAATTTGTTATGTTAAA
CCAATTCCACAAACTTGCCCATTTATCTAATTCCAATAATTCTTGTTCATTCTTTTCTTGCTGGTTTTGC
GATTCTTCAATTAAGGAGTGTATTAAGCTTGTGTAATTGTTAATTTCTCTGTCCCACTCCATCCAGGTCG
TGTGATTCCAAATCTGTTCCAGAGATTTATTACTCCAACTAGCATTCCAAGGCACAGCAGTGGTGCAAAT
GAGTTTTCCAGAGCAACCCCAAATCCCCAGGAGCTGTTGATCCTTTAGGTATCTTTCCACAGCCAGGATT
CTTGCCTGGAGCTGCTTGATGCCCCAGACTGTGAGTTGCAACAGATGCTGTTGCGCCTCAATAGCCCTCA
GCAAATTGTTCTGCTGCTGCACTATACCAGACAATAATTGTCTGGCCTGTACCGTCAGCGTCATTGACGC
TGCGCCCATAGTGCTTCCTGCTGCTCCCAAGAACCCAAGGAACAAAGCTCCTATTCCCACTGCTCTTTTT
TCTCTCTGCACCACTCTTCTCTTTGCCTTGGTGGGTGCTACTCCTAATGGTTCAATTTTTACTACTTTAT
ATTTATATAATTCACTTCTCCAATTGTCCCTCATATCTCCTCCTCCAGGTCTGAAGATCAGCGGCCGCTT
GCTGTGCGGTGGTCTTACTTTTGTTTTGCTCTTCCTCTATCTTGTCTAAAGCTTCCTTGGTGTCTTTTAT
CTCTATCCTTTGATGCACACAATAGAGGGTTGCTACTGTATTATATAATGATCTAAGTTCTTCTGATCCT
GTCTGAAGGGATGGTTGTAGCTGTCCCAGTATTTGTCTACAGCCTTCTGATGTTTCTAACAGGCCAGGAT
TAACTGCGAATCGTTCTAGCTCCCTGCTTGCCCATACTATATGTTTTAATTTATATTTTTTCTTTCCCCC
TGGCCTTAACCGAATTTTTTCCCATCGCGATCTAATTCTCCCCCGCTTAATACTGACGCTCTCGCA
Features (pLannotate 1.2.2; 30 found; start..end, strand, type, name):
    161..341     -  LTR            5' LTR (truncated): truncated 5' long terminal repeat (LTR) from HIV-1
    342..568     -  promoter       RSV promoter: Rous sarcoma virus enhancer/promoter
    587..778     -  promoter       SV40 promoter (fragment): SV40 enhancer and early promoter
    835..1214    -  enhancer       CMV enhancer: human cytomegalovirus immediate early enhancer
   1259..1277    -  promoter       T3 promoter: promoter for bacteriophage T3 RNA polymerase
   1322..1338    -  protein_bind   lac operator: The lac repressor binds to the lac operator to inhibit transcription in E. coli. This inhibition can be relieved by adding lactose or isopropyl-β-D-thiogalactopyranoside (IPTG). lac repressor encoded by lacI
   1346..1376    -  promoter       lac promoter: promoter for the E. coli lac operon
   1391..1412    -  protein_bind   CAP binding site: CAP binding activates transcription in the presence of cAMP. E. coli catabolite activator protein
   1425..1517    -  CDS            lacI (fragment): lac repressor; lacI; The lac repressor binds to the lac operator to inhibit transcription in E. coli. This inhibition can be relieved by adding lactose or isopropyl-β-D-thiogalactopyranoside (IPTG).
   1700..2288    -  rep_origin     ori: high-copy-number ColE1/pMB1/pBR322/pUC origin of replication
   2459..3319    -  CDS            AmpR: β-lactamase; bla; confers resistance to ampicillin, carbenicillin, and related antibiotics
   3320..3424    -  promoter       AmpR promoter: bla
   3477..3905    -  rep_origin     f1 ori (sequence partly withheld): f1 bacteriophage origin of replication; arrow indicates direction of (+) strand synthesis
   3910..4065    -  CDS            lacZα (fragment): LacZα fragment of β-galactosidase; lacZ fragment
   4073..4091    +  promoter       T7 promoter: promoter for bacteriophage T7 RNA polymerase
   4112..4247    -  rep_origin     SV40 ori: SV40 origin of replication
   4287..4408    -  polyA_signal   SV40 poly(A) signal: SV40 polyadenylation signal
   4486..4719    -  LTR            3' LTR (ΔU3): self-inactivating 3' long terminal repeat (LTR) from HIV-1
   4721..4740    -  misc_feature   cPPT/CTS (fragment): central polypurine tract and central termination sequence of HIV-1
   4791..5379    -  misc_feature   WPRE: woodchuck hepatitis virus posttranscriptional regulatory element
   5398..6114    -  CDS            EGFP: EGFP is a basic (constitutively fluorescent) green fluorescent protein published in 1996, derived from Aequorea victoria. It is reported to be a rapidly-maturing weak dimer with moderate acid sensitivity.
   6115..6701    -  misc_feature   IRES2: internal ribosome entry site (IRES) of the encephalomyocarditis virus (EMCV)
   6733..8535    -  CDS            Arid3a: ARI3A_MOUSE - Also known as Dri1, Dril1. Experimental evidence at protein level: Swiss-Prot protein existence level 1. Transcription factor involved in B-cell differentiation. Binds a VH promoter proximal site necessary for induced mu-heavy-chain transcription. Binds the minor groove of a restricted ATC sequence that is sufficient for nuclear matrix association. This sequence motif is present in matrix-associating regions (MARS) proximal to the promoter and flanking E mu. Activates E mu-driven transcription by binding these sites. May be involved in the control of cell cycle progression by the
   8553..8576    -  misc_feature   MCS (fragment): pBluescript multiple cloning site
   8586..8987    -  promoter       SFFV promoter: spleen focus-forming virus long terminal repeat (LTR) promoter
   9045..9162    -  misc_feature   cPPT/CTS: central polypurine tract and central termination sequence of HIV-1
   9203..9227    -  CDS            Rev (fragment): human immunodeficiency virus 1 (HIV-1) Rev protein; rev; enhances nuclear export of unspliced and incompletely spliced viral mRNAs
   9604..9837    -  misc_feature   RRE: The Rev response element (RRE) of HIV-1 allows for Rev-dependent mRNA export from the nucleus to the cytoplasm.
   9983..5       -  CDS            HIV-1 gag (fragment) (across the origin): gag protein from human immunodeficiency virus 1; gag
  10330..114     -  misc_feature   HIV-1 Ψ (across the origin): packaging signal of human immunodeficiency virus type 1
