[The description below was written by a language model from this plasmid's Addgene catalogue record and pLannotate feature annotations shown in this document.]
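Description:
SIN40C.SFFV.mArid3a.IRES.GFP is a self-inactivating HIV-1-based lentiviral transfer plasmid of about 10.3 kb, built on the SIN40C backbone for constitutive overexpression of the mouse transcription factor Arid3a (also known as Bright or Dril1) together with a fluorescent reporter. In bacteria it is maintained through a high-copy ColE1/pUC-type origin and selected with ampicillin via the β-lactamase gene. The backbone also carries an f1 origin, lac and lacZα remnants, and T3/T7 promoters inherited from a pBluescript-like cloning vector.

The viral genome is transcribed in packaging cells from a chimeric 5' end in which an RSV enhancer/promoter, preceded by SV40 and CMV enhancer elements, replaces the U3 region of a truncated 5' LTR. This arrangement is typical of Tat-independent, third-generation designs. Downstream lie the Ψ packaging signal with a partial gag fragment, the Rev response element for nuclear export of the unspliced genome, and the cPPT/CTS that aids nuclear import. The internal expression cassette uses the spleen focus-forming virus (SFFV) LTR promoter, which is strongly active in haematopoietic cells, to drive a bicistronic transcript. The Arid3a coding sequence is translated cap-dependently and EGFP is translated separately from an EMCV IRES, so GFP marks transduced cells without being fused to Arid3a. A WPRE enhances transcript expression, and the ΔU3 3' LTR inactivates LTR promoter activity after integration. An SV40 polyadenylation signal and an SV40 origin follow the 3' LTR.

The construct is intended for stable gain-of-function studies in which transduced, Arid3a-expressing cells are tracked or sorted by GFP. The associated work examined ARID3A as a megakaryocytic transcription factor that suppresses leukaemia pathogenesis.
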