Addgene plasmid #169309: SIN40C.SFFV.mArid3a.IRES.GFP
Purpose: Constitutive overexpression of murine Arid3a cDNA with GFP as reporter fluorescent protein
Depositing lab: Jan-Henning Klusmann. Depositing organization: Martin-Luther-Universitaet Halle-Wittenberg. Publication: The megakaryocytic transcription factor ARID3A suppresses leukemia pathogenesis. Alejo-Valle O, Weigert K, Bhayadia R, Ng M, Issa H, Beyer C, Emmrich S, Schuschel K, Ihling C, Sinz A, Zimmermann M, Wickenhauser C, Flasinski M, Regenyi EM, Labuhn M, Reinhardt D, Yaspo ML, Heckl D, Klusmann JH. Blood. 2021 Sep 27. pii: S0006-4971(21)01649-9. doi: 10.1182/blood.2021012231. PubMed 34570885.
Backbone
  Vector backbone: SIN40C
  Vector type: Lentiviral
Growth in bacteria
  Bacterial resistance: Ampicillin, 100 μg/mL
  Growth temperature: 37°C
  Growth strain: NEB Stable
  Copy number: High Copy
Gene/Insert
  Gene/Insert name: Arid3a
  Species: M. musculus (mouse)
  Entrez Gene: Arid3a (a.k.a. Brig, Bright, Dr, Dri1, Dril1)
  Promoter: SFFV
  Tag / fusion protein: IRES-EGFP (C terminal on insert)
  Cloning method: Restriction Enzyme; 5′ cloning site Unknown (unknown if destroyed)
  Sequencing primers: 5′ SFFV-F; 3′ IRES-R
Terms and licenses: Academic/Nonprofit Terms; Industry Terms: Not Available to Industry
How to cite: SIN40C.SFFV.mArid3a.IRES.GFP was a gift from Jan-Henning Klusmann (Addgene plasmid # 169309 ; http://n2t.net/addgene:169309 ; RRID:Addgene_169309)
